>Addgene plasmid #13531 | BS.YxiN.Twin1.a207-368.wt | depositor full sequence | sequence record 7657 | Author sequence
AACTACGTCAGGTGGCACTTTTCGGGGAAATGTGCGCGGAACCCCTATTTGTTTATTTTTCTAAATACAT
TCAAATATGTATCCGCTCATGAGACAATAACCCTGATAAATGCTTCAATAATATTGAAAAAGGAAGAGTA
TGAGTATTCAACATTTCCGTGTCGCCCTTATTCCCTTTTTTGCGGCATTTTGCCTTCCTGTTTTTGCTCA
CCCAGAAACGCTGGTGAAAGTAAAAGATGCTGAAGATCAGTTGGGTGCACGAGTGGGTTACATCGAACTG
GATCTCAACAGCGGTAAGATCCTTGAGAGTTTTCGCCCCGAAGAACGTTCTCCAATGATGAGCACTTTTA
AAGTTCTGCTATGTGGCGCGGTATTATCCCGTGTTGACGCCGGGCAAGAGCAACTCGGTCGCCGCATACA
CTATTCTCAGAATGACTTGGTTGAGTACTCACCAGTCACAGAAAAGCATCTTACGGATGGCATGACAGTA
AGAGAATTATGCAGTGCTGCCATAACCATGAGTGATAACACTGCGGCCAACTTACTTCTGACAACGATCG
GAGGACCGAAGGAGCTAACCGCTTTTTTGCACAACATGGGGGATCATGTAACTCGCCTTGATCGTTGGGA
ACCGGAGCTGAATGAAGCCATACCAAACGACGAGCGTGACACCACGATGCCTGTAGCAATGGCAACAACG
TTGCGCAAACTATTAACTGGCGAACTACTTACTCTAGCTTCCCGGCAACAATTAATAGACTGGATGGAGG
CGGATAAAGTTGCAGGACCACTTCTGCGCTCGGCCCTTCCGGCTGGCTGGTTTATTGCTGATAAATCTGG
AGCCGGTGAGCGTGGGTCTCGCGGTATCATTGCAGCACTGGGGCCAGATGGTAAGCCCTCCCGTATCGTA
GTTATCTACACGACGGGGAGTCAGGCAACTATGGATGAACGAAATAGACAGATCGCTGAGATAGGTGCCT
CACTGATTAAGCATTGGTAACTGTCAGACCAAGTTTACTCATATATACTTTAGATTGATT
[38 nt withheld, positions 1041-1078]
A
[37 nt withheld, positions 1080-1116]
ATTTTGTTAAAATTCGCGTTAAATTTTTGTTAAATCAGCTCATTTTTTAACCAATAGGCCGAAATCGGCA
AAATCCCTTATAAATCAAAAGAATAGCCCGAGATAGGGT
[37 nt withheld, positions 1226-1262]
AAAGAACGTGGACTCCAACGTCAAAGG
[141 nt withheld, positions 1290-1430]
G
[125 nt withheld, positions 1432-1556]
AAAGGATCTAGGTGAAGATCCTTTTTGATAATCTCATGACCAAAATCCCTTAACGTGAGTTTTCGTTCCA
CTGAGCGTCAGACCCCGTAGAAAAGATCAAAGGATCTTCTTGAGATCCTTTTTTTCTGCGCGTAATCTGC
TGCTTGCAAACAAAAAAACCACCGCTACCAGCGGTGGTTTGTTTGCCGGATCAAGAGCTACCAACTCTTT
TTCCGAAGGTAACTGGCTTCAGCAGAGCGCAGATACCAAATACTGTCCTTCTAGTGTAGCCGTAGTTAGG
CCACCACTTCAAGAACTCTGTAGCACCGCCTACATACCTCGCTCTGCTAATCCTGTTACCAGTGGCTGCT
GCCAGTGGCGATAAGTCGTGTCTTACCGGGTTGGACTCAAGACGATAGTTACCGGATAAGGCGCAGCGGT
CGGGCTGAACGGGGGGTTCGTGCACACAGCCCAGCTTGGAGCGAACGACCTACACCGAACTGAGATACCT
ACAGCGTGAGCTATGAGAAAGCGCCACGCTTCCCGAAGGGAGAAAGGCGGACAGGTATCCGGTAAGCGGC
AGGGTCGGAACAGGAGAGCGCACGAGGGAGCTTCCAGGGGGAAACGCCTGGTATCTTTATAGTCCTGTCG
GGTTTCGCCACCTCTGACTTGAGCGTCGATTTTTGTGATGCTCGTCAGGGGGGCGGAGCCTATGGAAAAA
CGCCAGCAACGCGGCCTTTTTACGGTTCCTGGCCTTTTGCTGGCCTTTTGCTCACATGTTCTTTCCTGCG
TTATCCCCTGATTCTGTGGATAACCGTATTACCGCCTTTGAGTGAGCTGATACCGCTCGCCGCAGCCGAA
CGACCGAGCGCAGCGAGTCAGTGAGCGAGGAAGCTATGGTGCACTCTCAGTACAATCTGCTCTGATGCCG
CATAGTTAAGCCAGTATACACTCCGCTATCGCTACGTGACTGGGTCATGGCTGCGCCCCGACACCCGCCA
ACACCCGCTGACGCGCCCTGACGGGCTTGTCTGCTCCCGGCATCCGCTTACAGACAAGCTGTGACCGTCT
CCGGGAGCTGCATGTGTCAGAGGTTTTCACCGTCATCACCGAAACGCGCGAGGCAGCTGCGGTAAAGCTC
ATCAGCGTGGTCGTGCAGCGATTCACAGATGTCTGCCTGTTCATCCGCGTCCAGCTCGTTGAGTTTCTCC
AGAAGCGTTAATGTCTGGCTTCTGATAAAGCGGGCCATGTTAAGGGCGGTTTTTTCCTGTTTGGTCACTG
ATGCCTCCGTGTAAGGGGGATTTCTGTTCATGGGGGTAATGATACCGATGAAACGAGAGAGGATGCTCAC
GATACGGGTTACTGATGATGAACATGCCCGGTTACTGGAACGTTGTGAGGGTAAACAACTGGCGGTATGG
ATGCGGCGGGACCAGAGAAAAATCACTCAGGGTCAATGCCAGCCGAACGCCAGCAAGACGTAGCCCAGCG
CGTCGGCCGCCATGCCGGCGATAATGGCCTGCTTCTCGCCGAAACGTTTGGTGGCGGGACCAGTGACGAA
GGCTTGAGCGAGGGCGTGCAAGATTCCGAATACCGCAAGCGACAGGCCGATCATCGTCGCGCTCCAGCGA
AAGCGGTCCTCGCCGAAAATGACCCAGAGCGCTGCCGGCACCTGTCCTACGAGTTGCATGATAAAGAAGA
CAGTCATAAGTGCGGCGACGATAGTCATGCCCCGCGCCCACCGGAAGGAGCTGACTGGGTTGAAGGCTCT
CAAGGGCATCGGTCGAGATCCCGGTGCCTAATGAGTGAGCTAACTTACATTAATTGCGTTGCGCTCACTG
CCCGCTTTCCAGTCGGGAAACCTGTCGTGCCAGCTGCATTAATGAATCGGCCAACGCGCGGGGAGAGGCG
GTTTGCGTATTGGGCGCCAGGGTGGTTTTTCTTTTCACCAGTGAGACGGGCAACAGCTGATTGCCCTTCA
CCGCCTGGCCCTGAGAGAGTTGCAGCAAGCGGTCCACGCTGGTTTGCCCCAGCAGGCGAAAATCCTGTTT
GATGGTGGTTAACGGCGGGATATAACATGAGCTGTCTTCGGTATCGTCGTATCCCACTACCGAGATATCC
GCACCAACGCGCAGCCCGGACTCGGTAATGGCGCGCATTGCGCCCAGCGCCATCTGATCGTTGGCAACCA
GCATCGCAGTGGGAACGATGCCCTCATTCAGCATTTGCATGGTTTGTTGAAAACCGGACATGGCACTCCA
GTCGCCTTCCCGTTCCGCTATCGGCTGAATTTGATTGCGAGTGAGATATTTATGCCAGCCAGCCAGACGC
AGACGCGCCGAGACAGAACTTAATGGGCCCGCTAACAGCGCGATTTGCTGGTGACCCAATGCGACCAGAT
GCTCCACGCCCAGTCGCGTACCGTCTTCATGGGAGAAAATAATACTGTTGATGGGTGTCTGGTCAGAGAC
ATCAAGAAATAACGCCGGAACATTAGTGCAGGCAGCTTCCACAGCAATGGCATCCTGGTCATCCAGCGGA
TAGTTAATGATCAGCCCACTGACGCGTTGCGCGAGAAGATTGTGCACCGCCGCTTTACAGGCTTCGACGC
CGCTTCGTTCTACCATCGACACCACCACGCTGGCACCCAGTTGATCGGCGCGAGATTTAATCGCCGCGAC
AATTTGCGACGGCGCGTGCAGGGCCAGACTGGAGGTGGCAACGCCAATCAGCAACGACTGTTTGCCCGCC
AGTTGTTGTGCCACGCGGTTGGGAATGTAATTCAGCTCCGCCATCGCCGCTTCCACTTTTTCCCGCGTTT
TCGCAGAAACGTGGCTGGCCTGGTTCACCACGCGGGAAACGGTCTGATAAGAGACACCGGCATACTCTGC
GACATCGTATAACGTTACTGGTTTCACATTCACCACCCTGAATTGACTCTCTTCCGGGCGCTATCATGCC
ATACCGCGAAAGGTTTTGCGCCATTCGATGGTGTCCGGGATCTCGACGCTCTCCCTTATGCGACTCCTGC
ATTAGGAAGCAGCCCAGTAGTAGGTTGAGGCCGTTGAGCACCGCCGCCGCAAGGAATGGTGCATGCCGGC
ATGCCGCCCTTTCGTCTTCAAGAATTAATTCCCAATTCCCCAGGCATCAAATAAAACGAAAGGCTCAGTC
GAAAGACTGGGCCTTTCGTTTTATCTGTTGTTTGTCGGTGAACGCTCTCCTGAGTAGGACAAATCCGCCG
GGAGCGGATTTGAACGTTGCGAAGCAACGGCCCGGAGGGTGGCGGGCAGGACGCCCGCCATAAACTGCCA
GGAATTAATTCCCCAGGCATCAAATAAAACGAAAGGCTCAGTCGAAAGACTGGGCCTTTCGTTTTATCTG
TTGTTTGTCGGTGAACGCTCTCCTGAGTAGGACAAATCCGCCGGGAGCGGATTTGAACGTTGCGAAGCAA
CGGCCCGGAGGGTGGCGGGCAGGACGCCCGCCATAAACTGCCAGGAATTAATTCCCCAGGCATCAAATAA
AACGAAAGGCTCAGTCGAAAGACTGGGCCTTTCGTTTTATCTGTTGTTTGTCGGTGAACGCTCTCCTGAG
TAGGACAAATCCGCCGGGAGCGGATTTGAACGTTGCGAAGCAACGGCCCGGAGGGTGGCGGGCAGGACGC
CCGCCATAAACTGCCAGGAATTAATTCCCCAGGCATCAAATAAAACGAAAGGCTCAGTCGAAAGACTGGG
CCTTTCGTTTTATCTGTTGTTTGTCGGTGAACGCTCTCCTGAGTAGGACAAATCCGCCGGGAGCGGATTT
GAACGTTGCGAAGCAACGGCCCGGAGGGTGGCGGGCAGGACGCCCGCCATAAACTGCCAGGAATTAATTC
CCCAGGCATCAAATAAAACGAAAGGCTCAGTCGAAAGACTGGGCCTTTCGTTTTATCTGTTGTTTGTCGG
TGAACGCTCTCCTGAGTAGGACAAATCCGCCGGGAGCGGATTTGAACGTTGCGAAGCAACGGCCCGGAGG
GTGGCGGGCAGGACGCCCGCCATAAACTGCCAGGAATTGGGGATCGGAATTAATTCCCGGTTTAAACCGG
GGATCTCGATCCCGCGAAATTAATACGACTCACTATAGGGGAATTGTGAGCGGATAACAATTCCCCTCTA
GAAATAATTTTGTTTAACTTTAAGAAGGAGATATACATATGGCGGCCGGCCTAACCACAAGAAATATTGA
ACATGCGGTGATTCAAGTAAGAGAAGAGAATAAGTTTTCATTGCTGAAAGATGTGCTGATGACGGAGAAT
CCCGACAGCTGCATCATTTTCTGCCGAACGAAGGAGCACGTCAATCAGCTGACCGATGAATTGGATGACT
TGGGATATCCATGCGATAAAATTCACGGCGGAATGATTCAGGAAGACCGATTCGACGTCATGAATGAATT
TAAACGTGGCGAGTACCGTTACTTAGTGGCGACGGATGTCGCCGCGCGCGGGATTGATATTGAAAATATC
TCCCTTGTCATCAACTATGATCTGCCGCTTGAAAAAGAAAGCTATGTCCACCGCACGGGCCGAACGGGAC
GCGCAGGGAACAAAGGAAAGGCCATTTCGTTTGTCACGGCCTTCGAAAAACGGTTTTTAGCCGACATTGA
AGAATATATCGGATTTGAAATCCAAAAAATAGAAGCATGCATCACGGGAGATGCACTAGTTGCCCTACCC
GAGGGCGAGTCGGTACGCATCGCCGACATCGTGCCGGGTGCGCGGCCCAACAGTGACAACGCCATCGACC
TGAAAGTCCTTGACCGGCATGGCAATCCCGTGCTCGCCGACCGGCTGTTCCACTCCGGCGAGCATCCGGT
GTACACGGTGCGTACGGTCGAAGGTCTGCGTGTGACGGGCACCGCGAACCACCCGTTGTTGTGTTTGGTC
GACGTCGCCGGGGTGCCGACCCTGCTGTGGAAGCTGATCGACGAAATCAAGCCGGGCGATTACGCGGTGA
TTCAACGCAGCGCATTCAGCGTCGACTGTGCAGGTTTTGCCCGCGGAAAACCCGAATTTGCGCCCACAAC
CTACACAGTCGGCGTCCCTGGACTGGTGCGTTTCTTGGAAGCACACCACCGAGACCCGGACGCCCAAGCT
ATCGCCGACGAGCTGACCGACGGGCGGTTCTACTACGCGAAAGTCGCCAGTGTCACCGACGCCGGCGTGC
AGCCGGTGTATAGCCTTCGTGTCGACACGGCAGACCACGCGTTTATCACGAACGGGTTCGTCAGCCACGC
TACTGGCCTCACCGGTCTGAACTCAGGCCTCACGACAAATCCTGGTGTATCCGCTTGGCAGGTCAACACA
GCTTATACTGCGGGACAATTGGTCACATATAACGGCAAGACGTATAAATGTTTGCAGCCCCACACCTCCT
TGGCAGGATGGGAACCATCCAACGTTCCTGCCTTGTGGCAGCTTCAATGACTGCAGGAAGGGGATCCGGC
TGCTAACAAAGCCCGAAAGGAAGCTGAGTTGGCTGCTGCCACCGCTGAGCAATAACTAGCATAACCCCTT
GGGGCCTCTAAACGGGTCTTGAGGGGTTTTTTGCTGAAAGGAGGAACTATATCCGGAT
Features (pLannotate 1.2.2; 25 found; start..end, strand, type, name):
     35..139     +  promoter       AmpR promoter: bla
    140..1000    +  CDS            AmpR: β-lactamase; bla; confers resistance to ampicillin, carbenicillin, and related antibiotics
   1042..1555    -  rep_origin     M13 ori (sequence partly withheld): M13 bacteriophage origin of replication; arrow indicates direction of (+) strand synthesis
   1666..2254    +  rep_origin     ori: high-copy-number ColE1/pMB1/pBR322/pUC origin of replication
   2431..2521    -  misc_feature   bom (fragment): basis of mobility region from pBR322
   2623..2814    -  CDS            rop: Rop protein, which maintains plasmids at low copy number; rop
   2855..2965    +  CDS            mbeC (fragment): MBEC_ECOLX - Experimental evidence at protein level: Swiss-Prot protein existence level 1. Required for efficient mobilization of ColE1 plasmid and is thus essential to promote the specific transfer of the plasmid during conjugation. Probably functions by inducing DNA bending, helping the MbeA relaxase to melt the DNA around the nic site and cleave the phosphodiester bond. Binds specifically double-stranded DNA (dsDNA) containing the ColE1 oriT but does not recognize the inverted repeat (IR). From Escherichia coli.
   3000..3322    -  CDS            TcR (fragment): tetracycline efflux protein; tet; confers resistance to tetracycline
   3337..3358    -  protein_bind   CAP binding site: CAP binding activates transcription in the presence of cAMP. E. coli catabolite activator protein
   3371..4453    -  CDS            lacI: lac repressor; lacI; The lac repressor binds to the lac operator to inhibit transcription in E. coli. This inhibition can be relieved by adding lactose or isopropyl-β-D-thiogalactopyranoside (IPTG).
   4454..4531    -  promoter       lacI promoter: lacI
   4539..4632    -  CDS            TcR (fragment): tetracycline efflux protein; tet; confers resistance to tetracycline
   4684..4770    +  terminator     rrnB T1 terminator: Escherichia coli rrnB; transcription terminator T1 from the E. coli rrnB gene
   4867..4953    +  terminator     rrnB T1 terminator: Escherichia coli rrnB; transcription terminator T1 from the E. coli rrnB gene
   5050..5136    +  terminator     rrnB T1 terminator: Escherichia coli rrnB; transcription terminator T1 from the E. coli rrnB gene
   5233..5319    +  terminator     rrnB T1 terminator: Escherichia coli rrnB; transcription terminator T1 from the E. coli rrnB gene
   5416..5502    +  terminator     rrnB T1 terminator: Escherichia coli rrnB; transcription terminator T1 from the E. coli rrnB gene
   5637..5655    +  promoter       T7 promoter: promoter for bacteriophage T7 RNA polymerase
   5656..5680    +  protein_bind   lac operator: The lac repressor binds to the lac operator to inhibit transcription in E. coli. This inhibition can be relieved by adding lactose or isopropyl-β-D-thiogalactopyranoside (IPTG). lac repressor encoded by lacI
   5695..5717    +  RBS            RBS: efficient ribosome binding site from bacteriophage T7 gene 10 (Olins and Rangwala, 1989)
   5728..6213    +  CDS            dbpA (fragment): DBPA_BACSU - Also known as deaD, yxiN. Experimental evidence at protein level: Swiss-Prot protein existence level 1. DEAD-box RNA helicase involved in the assembly of the 50S ribosomal subunit. Has an RNA-dependent ATPase activity, which is specific for 23S rRNA, and a 3' to 5' RNA helicase activity that uses the energy of ATP hydrolysis to destabilize and unwind short rRNA duplexes (Probable). From Bacillus subtilis (strain 168).
   6214..6807    +  CDS            Mxe GyrA intein: modified GyrA intein (Southworth et al., 1999); Mycobacterium xenopi gyrA; N-terminal cleavage of this intein can be induced by thiols.
   6838..6993    +  CDS            CBD: chitin binding domain from chitinase A1 (Watanabe et al., 1994); Bacillus circulans chiA
   7015..7064    +  CDS            SET1 (fragment): solubility-enhancement tag derived from T7 phage gene 10B
   7072..7119    +  terminator     T7 terminator: transcription terminator for bacteriophage T7 RNA polymerase
