[The description below was written by a language model from this plasmid's Addgene catalogue record and pLannotate feature annotations shown in this document.]
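Description:
BS.YxiN.Twin1.a207-368.wt is a bacterial expression plasmid built on the pTWIN1 intein-fusion backbone and designed to produce the isolated second domain of the Bacillus subtilis DEAD-box RNA helicase YxiN, a DbpA homolog involved in 50S ribosomal subunit assembly. The 486 bp insert encodes residues 207–368 of the otherwise wild-type protein, with residues 1–206 and 369–479 removed, and was cloned between NdeI and SpeI sites. The plasmid is propagated in E. coli through a ColE1/pMB1-type origin and selected with ampicillin via the β-lactamase gene. It also carries an M13 phage origin that permits single-stranded DNA production. The catalogue lists it as high copy, although the annotation also detects a rop gene, along with remnants of pBR322-derived bom, mbeC and tetracycline-resistance sequences that are only fragments.

Expression is driven by a T7 promoter with an adjacent lac operator and the T7 gene 10 ribosome binding site, while a plasmid-borne lacI gene supplies repressor, so transcription requires a host providing T7 RNA polymerase and is inducible with IPTG. A series of rrnB T1 terminators upstream insulates the cassette from read-through, and a T7 terminator closes it. The YxiN fragment is fused directly at its C terminus to the Mxe GyrA intein followed by a chitin binding domain. This allows the fusion to be captured on chitin resin, after which thiol-induced cleavage at the intein's N-terminal junction releases the helicase domain without a residual affinity tag. The associated publication indicates the protein was made for crystallographic structure determination of this domain. The annotated sequence is 7,144 nt, shorter than backbone plus insert would suggest, consistent with replacement of backbone sequence during cloning.
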