Addgene plasmid #13531: BS.YxiN.Twin1.a207-368.wt
Depositing lab: David McKay. Depositing organization: Stanford University. Publication: Structure of the second domain of the Bacillus subtilis DEAD-box RNA helicase YxiN. Caruthers JM, Hu Y, McKay DB. Acta Crystallograph Sect F Struct Biol Cryst Commun. 2006 Dec 1. 62(Pt 12):1191-5. 10.1107/S1744309106044642 PubMed 17142894.
Backbone
  Vector backbone: pTWIN1
  Backbone manufacturer: New England Biolabs
  Backbone size w/o insert (bp): 7375
  Vector type: Bacterial Expression
Growth in bacteria
  Bacterial resistance: Ampicillin, 100 μg/mL
  Growth temperature: 37°C
  Growth strain: DH5alpha
  Copy number: High Copy
Gene/Insert
  Gene/Insert name: B. subtilis DEAD-box helicase YxiN second domain (alt name: DbpA homolog)
  Species: Bacillus subtilis
  Insert size (bp): 486
  Mutation: deleted amino acid residues 1-206 and 369-479
  GenBank ID: D83026
  Tag / fusion protein: intein-chitin binding domain (C terminal on backbone)
  Cloning method: Restriction Enzyme; 5′ cloning site NdeI (not destroyed); 3′ cloning site SpeI (not destroyed)
  Sequencing primers: 5′ T7
Resource information
  A portion of this plasmid was derived from a plasmid made by: Dr. Olke Uhlenbeck, Northwestern University
Terms and licenses: Academic/Nonprofit Terms; Industry Terms: Not Available to Industry
How to cite: BS.YxiN.Twin1.a207-368.wt was a gift from David McKay (Addgene plasmid # 13531 ; http://n2t.net/addgene:13531 ; RRID:Addgene_13531)
